Addgene plasmid #163545: pCMV_POLD2-APOBEC1-UdgX-NG-nCas9-UdgX
Purpose: Mammalian CG-to-GC base editing
Depositing lab: David Liu. Depositing organization: Broad Institute. Publication: Efficient C*G-to-G*C base editors developed using CRISPRi screens, target-library analysis, and machine learning. Koblan LW, Arbab M, Shen MW, Hussmann JA, Anzalone AV, Doman JL, Newby GA, Yang D, Mok B, Replogle JM, Xu A, Sisley TA, Weissman JS, Adamson B, Liu DR. Nat Biotechnol. 2021 Jun 28. pii: 10.1038/s41587-021-00938-z. doi: 10.1038/s41587-021-00938-z. PubMed 34183861.
Backbone
  Vector backbone: pCMV
  Vector type: Mammalian Expression, CRISPR
Growth in bacteria
  Bacterial resistance: Ampicillin, 100 μg/mL
  Growth temperature: 37°C
  Growth strain: NEB Stable
  Copy number: High Copy
Gene/Insert
  Gene/Insert name: POLD2-APOBEC1-UdgX-NG-nCas9-UdgX
  Species: H. sapiens (human)
  Mutation: nCas9 (D10A)NG (L111R, D1135V, G1218R, E1219F, A1322R, R1335V, T1337R)
  Cloning method: Gibson Cloning
Terms and licenses: Academic/Nonprofit Terms; Industry Terms: Not Available to Industry
How to cite: pCMV_POLD2-APOBEC1-UdgX-NG-nCas9-UdgX was a gift from David Liu (Addgene plasmid # 163545 ; http://n2t.net/addgene:163545 ; RRID:Addgene_163545)
