[The description below was written by a language model from this plasmid's Addgene catalogue record and pLannotate feature annotations shown in this document.]
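Description:
pCMV_POLD2-APOBEC1-UdgX-NG-nCas9-UdgX is an 11.3 kb mammalian expression plasmid on a pCMV backbone that encodes a C•G-to-G•C base editor (CGBE) for transient expression in mammalian cells. It is maintained in E. coli through a high-copy ColE1/pUC-type origin and selected with ampicillin via the bla (AmpR) gene. Short remnants of lac regulatory elements, lacI, an SV40 promoter fragment and the pBR322 bom region are backbone leftovers with no evident role in the design.

The payload is a single long fusion open reading frame driven by the CMV immediate-early enhancer and promoter and terminated by the bovine growth hormone polyadenylation signal. A T7 promoter just upstream of the coding region would also allow in vitro transcription. Reading from the N terminus, the annotated parts are human POLD2 (an accessory subunit of DNA polymerases delta and zeta), rat APOBEC1 cytidine deaminase, and Streptococcus pyogenes Cas9. The Cas9 carries D10A, making it a nickase, together with the recorded NG-variant substitutions, which relax PAM recognition to NG sites. The construct name places a UdgX domain between the deaminase and Cas9 and a second copy after Cas9. The automated annotation did not label these, but unannotated gaps in the reading frame lie at both positions.

In this architecture, a separately supplied guide RNA (none is encoded here) directs the nickase to its target. APOBEC1 deaminates cytosine to uracil, and the uracil-binding UdgX and repair-associated POLD2 modules are intended to bias processing of the lesion toward C-to-G transversion rather than C-to-T. The plasmid is used for CG-to-GC base editing in mammalian cells.
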