Features (pLannotate 1.2.2; 17 found; start..end, strand, type, name):
      1..380     +  enhancer       CMV enhancer: human cytomegalovirus immediate early enhancer
    381..584     +  promoter       CMV promoter: human cytomegalovirus (CMV) immediate early promoter
    626..644     +  promoter       T7 promoter: promoter for bacteriophage T7 RNA polymerase
    715..2121    +  CDS            POLD2: DPOD2_HUMAN - Experimental evidence at protein level: Swiss-Prot protein existence level 1. Accessory component of both the DNA polymerase delta complex and the DNA polymerase zeta complex (PubMed:22801543, PubMed:17317665, PubMed:24449906). As a component of the trimeric and tetrameric DNA polymerase delta complexes (Pol-delta3 and Pol-delta4, respectively), plays a role in high fidelity genome replication, including in lagging strand synthesis, and repair (PubMed:12403614, PubMed:16510448, PubMed:19074196, PubMed:20334433, PubMed:24035200). Pol-delta3 and Pol- delta4 are characterized by the
   2221..2901    +  CDS            Apobec1: ABEC1_RAT - Experimental evidence at protein level: Swiss-Prot protein existence level 1. Catalytic component of the apolipoprotein B mRNA editing enzyme complex which is responsible for the postranscriptional editing of a CAA codon for Gln to a UAA codon for stop in the APOB mRNA. May also play a role in the epigenetic regulation of gene expression by participating in DNA demethylation. From Rattus norvegicus (Rat).
   3721..5322    +  CDS            dCas9(N): N-terminal portion of catalytically inactive Streptococcus pyogenes dCas9 carrying the D10A mutation (Zetsche et al., 2015)
   5323..7817    +  CDS            Cas9(C) (fragment): C-terminal portion of Streptococcus pyogenes Cas9 (Zetsche et al., 2015)
   8650..8874    +  polyA_signal   bGH poly(A) signal: bovine growth hormone polyadenylation signal
   8878..8899    +  promoter       SV40 promoter (fragment): SV40 enhancer and early promoter
   8967..8989    -  protein_bind   lac operator (fragment): The lac repressor binds to the lac operator to inhibit transcription in E. coli. This inhibition can be relieved by adding lactose or isopropyl-β-D-thiogalactopyranoside (IPTG). lac repressor encoded by lacI
   8993..9023    -  promoter       lac promoter: promoter for the E. coli lac operon
   9038..9059    -  protein_bind   CAP binding site: CAP binding activates transcription in the presence of cAMP. E. coli catabolite activator protein
   9072..9164    -  CDS            lacI (fragment): lac repressor; lacI; The lac repressor binds to the lac operator to inhibit transcription in E. coli. This inhibition can be relieved by adding lactose or isopropyl-β-D-thiogalactopyranoside (IPTG).
   9347..9935    -  rep_origin     ori: high-copy-number ColE1/pMB1/pBR322/pUC origin of replication
  10106..10966   -  CDS            AmpR: β-lactamase; bla; confers resistance to ampicillin, carbenicillin, and related antibiotics
  10967..11071   -  promoter       AmpR promoter: bla
  11142..11186   -  misc_feature   bom (fragment): basis of mobility region from pBR322
>Addgene plasmid #163545 | pCMV_POLD2-APOBEC1-UdgX-NG-nCas9-UdgX | addgene full sequence | sequence record 320241 | Addgene NGS Result
GACATTGATTATTGACTAGTTATTAATAGTAATCAATTACGGGGTCATTAGTTCATAGCCCATATATGGA
GTTCCGCGTTACATAACTTACGGTAAATGGCCCGCCTGGCTGACCGCCCAACGACCCCCGCCCATTGACG
TCAATAATGACGTATGTTCCCATAGTAACGCCAATAGGGACTTTCCATTGACGTCAATGGGTGGAGTATT
TACGGTAAACTGCCCACTTGGCAGTACATCAAGTGTATCATATGCCAAGTACGCCCCCTATTGACGTCAA
TGACGGTAAATGGCCCGCCTGGCATTATGCCCAGTACATGACCTTATGGGACTTTCCTACTTGGCAGTAC
ATCTACGTATTAGTCATCGCTATTACCATGGTGATGCGGTTTTGGCAGTACATCAATGGGCGTGGATAGC
GGTTTGACTCACGGGGATTTCCAAGTCTCCACCCCATTGACGTCAATGGGAGTTTGTTTTGGCACCAAAA
TCAACGGGACTTTCCAAAATGTCGTAACAACTCCGCCCCATTGACGCAAATGGGCGGTAGGCGTGTACGG
TGGGAGGTCTATATAAGCAGAGCTGGTTTAGTGAACCGTCAGATCCGCTAGAGATCCGCGGCCGCTAATA
CGACTCACTATAGGGAGAGCCGCCACCATGAAACGGACAGCCGACGGAAGCGAGTTCGAGTCACCAAAGA
AGAAGCGGAAAGTCATGTTTTCTGAGCAGGCTGCCCAGAGGGCCCACACTCTACTGTCCCCACCATCAGC
CAACAATGCCACCTTTGCCCGGGTGCCAGTGGCAACCTACACCAACTCCTCACAACCCTTCCGGCTAGGA
GAGCGCAGCTTTAGCCGGCAGTATGCCCACATTTATGCCACCCGCCTCATCCAAATGAGACCCTTCCTGG
AGAACCGGGCCCAGCAGCACTGGGGCAGTGGAGTGGGAGTGAAGAAGCTGTGTGAACTGCAGCCTGAGGA
GAAGTGCTGTGTGGTGGGCACTCTGTTCAAGGCCATGCCGCTGCAGCCCTCCATCCTGCGGGAGGTCAGC
GAGGAGCACAACCTGCTCCCCCAGCCTCCTCGGAGTAAATACATACACCCAGATGACGAGCTGGTCTTGG
AAGATGAACTGCAGCGTATCAAACTAAAAGGCACCATTGACGTGTCAAAGCTGGTTACGGGGACTGTCCT
GGCTGTGTTTGGCTCCGTGAGAGACGACGGGAAGTTTCTGGTGGAGGACTATTGCTTTGCTGACCTTGCT
CCCCAGAAGCCCGCACCCCCACTTGACACAGATAGGTTTGTGCTACTGGTGTCCGGCCTGGGCCTGGGTG
GCGGTGGAGGCGAGAGCCTGCTGGGCACCCAGCTGCTGGTGGATGTGGTGACGGGGCAGCTTGGGGACGA
AGGGGAGCAGTGCAGCGCCGCCCACGTCTCCCGGGTTATCCTCGCTGGCAACCTCCTCAGCCACAGCACC
CAGAGCAGGGATTCTATCAATAAGGCCAAATACCTCACCAAGAAAACCCAGGCAGCCAGCGTGGAGGCTG
TTAAGATGCTGGATGAGATCCTCCTGCAGCTGAGCGCCTCAGTGCCCGTGGACGTGATGCCAGGCGAGTT
TGATCCCACCAATTACACGCTCCCCCAGCAGCCCCTCCACCCCTGCATGTTCCCGCTGGCCACTGCCTAC
TCCACGCTCCAGCTGGTCACCAACCCCTACCAGGCCACCATTGATGGAGTCAGATTTTTGGGGACATCAG
GACAGAACGTGAGTGACATTTTCCGATACAGCAGCATGGAGGATCACTTGGAGATCCTGGAGTGGACCCT
GCGGGTCCGTCACATCAGCCCCACAGCCCCTGACACTCTAGGTTGTTACCCCTTCTACAAAACTGACCCG
TTCATCTTCCCAGAGTGCCCGCATGTCTACTTTTGTGGCAACACCCCCAGCTTTGGCTCCAAAATCATCC
GAGGTCCTGAGGACCAGACAGTGCTGTTGGTGACTGTCCCTGACTTCAGTGCCACGCAGACCGCCTGCCT
TGTGAACCTGCGCAGCCTGGCCTGCCAGCCCATCAGCTTCTCGGGCTTCGGGGCAGAGGACGATGACCTG
GGAGGCCTGGGGCTGGGCCCCTCTGGAGGATCTAGCGGAGGCTCCTCTGGCAGCGAGACACCAGGAACAA
GCGAGTCAGCAACACCAGAGAGCAGTGGCGGCAGCAGCGGGGGGTCATCCTCAGAGACTGGGCCTGTCGC
CGTCGATCCAACCCTGCGCCGCCGGATTGAACCTCACGAGTTTGAAGTGTTCTTTGACCCCCGGGAGCTG
AGAAAGGAGACATGCCTGCTGTACGAGATCAACTGGGGAGGCAGGCACTCCATCTGGAGGCACACCTCTC
AGAACACAAATAAGCACGTGGAGGTGAACTTCATCGAGAAGTTTACCACAGAGCGGTACTTCTGCCCCAA
TACCAGATGTAGCATCACATGGTTTCTGAGCTGGTCCCCTTGCGGAGAGTGTAGCAGGGCCATCACCGAG
TTCCTGTCCAGATATCCACACGTGACACTGTTTATCTACATCGCCAGGCTGTATCACCACGCAGACCCAA
GGAATAGGCAGGGCCTGCGCGATCTGATCAGCTCCGGCGTGACCATCCAGATCATGACAGAGCAGGAGTC
CGGCTACTGCTGGCGGAACTTCGTGAATTATTCTCCTAGCAACGAGGCCCACTGGCCTAGGTACCCACAC
CTGTGGGTGCGCCTGTACGTGCTGGAGCTGTATTGCATCATCCTGGGCCTGCCCCCTTGTCTGAATATCC
TGCGGAGAAAGCAGCCCCAGCTGACCTTCTTTACAATCGCCCTGCAGTCTTGTCACTATCAGAGGCTGCC
ACCCCACATCCTGTGGGCCACAGGCCTGAAGTCTGGAGGATCTAGCGGAGGATCCTCTGGCAGCGAGACA
CCAGGAACAAGCGAGTCAGCAACACCAGAGAGCAGTGGCGGCAGCAGCGGCGGCAGCATGGCCGGAGCAC
AGGATTTTGTCCCACATACTGCCGATCTGGCTGAGCTGGCTGCCGCCGCTGGAGAGTGTAGAGGATGCGG
GCTGTACCGGGATGCCACACAGGCCGTGTTCGGAGCAGGCGGCAGGAGCGCCCGCATCATGATGATCGGC
GAGCAGCCAGGCGATAAGGAGGACCTGGCCGGCCTGCCATTTGTGGGACCAGCAGGCCGGCTGCTGGACA
GAGCCCTGGAGGCCGCCGACATCGATAGGGACGCCCTGTACGTGACCAACGCCGTGAAGCACTTCAAGTT
TACACGCGCCGCAGGAGGCAAGAGGAGAATCCACAAGACCCCCTCTCGGACAGAGGTGGTGGCCTGCAGA
CCTTGGCTGATCGCCGAGATGACCAGCGTGGAGCCAGATGTGGTGGTGCTGCTGGGAGCAACAGCAGCAA
AGGCCCTGCTGGGCAATGACTTCAGGGTGACCCAGCACAGGGGAGAGGTGCTGCACGTGGACGATGTGCC
AGGCGATCCTGCCCTGGTGGCAACCGTGCACCCTAGCTCCCTGCTGAGAGGCCCAAAGGAGGAGCGGGAA
TCCGCCTTCGCTGGGCTGGTGGACGACCTGAGAGTGGCTGCCGATGTGAGACCTAGCGGTGGTAGTTCTG
GCGGTAGCTCAGGATCTGAAACTCCCGGCACATCTGAAAGCGCGACTCCCGAATCATCTGGTGGATCTTC
AGGTGGAAGTGACAAGAAGTACAGCATCGGCCTGGCCATCGGCACCAACTCTGTGGGCTGGGCCGTGATC
ACCGACGAGTACAAGGTGCCCAGCAAGAAATTCAAGGTGCTGGGCAACACCGACCGGCACAGCATCAAGA
AGAACCTGATCGGAGCCCTGCTGTTCGACAGCGGCGAAACAGCCGAGGCCACCCGGCTGAAGAGAACCGC
CAGAAGAAGATACACCAGACGGAAGAACCGGATCTGCTATCTGCAAGAGATCTTCAGCAACGAGATGGCC
AAGGTGGACGACAGCTTCTTCCACAGACTGGAAGAGTCCTTCCTGGTGGAAGAGGATAAGAAGCACGAGC
GGCACCCCATCTTCGGCAACATCGTGGACGAGGTGGCCTACCACGAGAAGTACCCCACCATCTACCACCT
GAGAAAGAAACTGGTGGACAGCACCGACAAGGCCGACCTGCGGCTGATCTATCTGGCCCTGGCCCACATG
ATCAAGTTCCGGGGCCACTTCCTGATCGAGGGCGACCTGAACCCCGACAACAGCGACGTGGACAAGCTGT
TCATCCAGCTGGTGCAGACCTACAACCAGCTGTTCGAGGAAAACCCCATCAACGCCAGCGGCGTGGACGC
CAAGGCCATCCTGTCTGCCAGACTGAGCAAGAGCAGACGGCTGGAAAATCTGATCGCCCAGCTGCCCGGC
GAGAAGAAGAATGGCCTGTTCGGAAACCTGATTGCCCTGAGCCTGGGCCTGACCCCCAACTTCAAGAGCA
ACTTCGACCTGGCCGAGGATGCCAAACTGCAGCTGAGCAAGGACACCTACGACGACGACCTGGACAACCT
GCTGGCCCAGATCGGCGACCAGTACGCCGACCTGTTTCTGGCCGCCAAGAACCTGTCCGACGCCATCCTG
CTGAGCGACATCCTGAGAGTGAACACCGAGATCACCAAGGCCCCCCTGAGCGCCTCTATGATCAAGAGAT
ACGACGAGCACCACCAGGACCTGACCCTGCTGAAAGCTCTCGTGCGGCAGCAGCTGCCTGAGAAGTACAA
AGAGATTTTCTTCGACCAGAGCAAGAACGGCTACGCCGGCTACATTGACGGCGGAGCCAGCCAGGAAGAG
TTCTACAAGTTCATCAAGCCCATCCTGGAAAAGATGGACGGCACCGAGGAACTGCTCGTGAAGCTGAACA
GAGAGGACCTGCTGCGGAAGCAGCGGACCTTCGACAACGGCAGCATCCCCCACCAGATCCACCTGGGAGA
GCTGCACGCCATTCTGCGGCGGCAGGAAGATTTTTACCCATTCCTGAAGGACAACCGGGAAAAGATCGAG
AAGATCCTGACCTTCCGCATCCCCTACTACGTGGGCCCTCTGGCCAGGGGAAACAGCAGATTCGCCTGGA
TGACCAGAAAGAGCGAGGAAACCATCACCCCCTGGAACTTCGAGGAAGTGGTGGACAAGGGCGCTTCCGC
CCAGAGCTTCATCGAGCGGATGACCAACTTCGATAAGAACCTGCCCAACGAGAAGGTGCTGCCCAAGCAC
AGCCTGCTGTACGAGTACTTCACCGTGTATAACGAGCTGACCAAAGTGAAATACGTGACCGAGGGAATGA
GAAAGCCCGCCTTCCTGAGCGGCGAGCAGAAAAAGGCCATCGTGGACCTGCTGTTCAAGACCAACCGGAA
AGTGACCGTGAAGCAGCTGAAAGAGGACTACTTCAAGAAAATCGAGTGCTTCGACTCCGTGGAAATCTCC
GGCGTGGAAGATCGGTTCAACGCCTCCCTGGGCACATACCACGATCTGCTGAAAATTATCAAGGACAAGG
ACTTCCTGGACAATGAGGAAAACGAGGACATTCTGGAAGATATCGTGCTGACCCTGACACTGTTTGAGGA
CAGAGAGATGATCGAGGAACGGCTGAAAACCTATGCCCACCTGTTCGACGACAAAGTGATGAAGCAGCTG
AAGCGGCGGAGATACACCGGCTGGGGCAGGCTGAGCCGGAAGCTGATCAACGGCATCCGGGACAAGCAGT
CCGGCAAGACAATCCTGGATTTCCTGAAGTCCGACGGCTTCGCCAACAGAAACTTCATGCAGCTGATCCA
CGACGACAGCCTGACCTTTAAAGAGGACATCCAGAAAGCCCAGGTGTCCGGCCAGGGCGATAGCCTGCAC
GAGCACATTGCCAATCTGGCCGGCAGCCCCGCCATTAAGAAGGGCATCCTGCAGACAGTGAAGGTGGTGG
ACGAGCTCGTGAAAGTGATGGGCCGGCACAAGCCCGAGAACATCGTGATCGAAATGGCCAGAGAGAACCA
GACCACCCAGAAGGGACAGAAGAACAGCCGCGAGAGAATGAAGCGGATCGAAGAGGGCATCAAAGAGCTG
GGCAGCCAGATCCTGAAAGAACACCCCGTGGAAAACACCCAGCTGCAGAACGAGAAGCTGTACCTGTACT
ACCTGCAGAATGGGCGGGATATGTACGTGGACCAGGAACTGGACATCAACCGGCTGTCCGACTACGATGT
GGACCATATCGTGCCTCAGAGCTTTCTGAAGGACGACTCCATCGACAACAAGGTGCTGACCAGAAGCGAC
AAGAACCGGGGCAAGAGCGACAACGTGCCCTCCGAAGAGGTCGTGAAGAAGATGAAGAACTACTGGCGGC
AGCTGCTGAACGCCAAGCTGATTACCCAGAGAAAGTTCGACAATCTGACCAAGGCCGAGAGAGGCGGCCT
GAGCGAACTGGATAAGGCCGGCTTCATCAAGAGACAGCTGGTGGAAACCCGGCAGATCACAAAGCACGTG
GCACAGATCCTGGACTCCCGGATGAACACTAAGTACGACGAGAATGACAAGCTGATCCGGGAAGTGAAAG
TGATCACCCTGAAGTCCAAGCTGGTGTCCGATTTCCGGAAGGATTTCCAGTTTTACAAAGTGCGCGAGAT
CAACAACTACCACCACGCCCACGACGCCTACCTGAACGCCGTCGTGGGAACCGCCCTGATCAAAAAGTAC
CCTAAGCTGGAAAGCGAGTTCGTGTACGGCGACTACAAGGTGTACGACGTGCGGAAGATGATCGCCAAGA
GCGAGCAGGAAATCGGCAAGGCTACCGCCAAGTACTTCTTCTACAGCAACATCATGAACTTTTTCAAGAC
CGAGATTACCCTGGCCAACGGCGAGATCCGGAAGCGGCCTCTGATCGAGACAAACGGCGAAACCGGGGAG
ATCGTGTGGGATAAGGGCCGGGATTTTGCCACCGTGCGGAAAGTGCTGAGCATGCCCCAAGTGAATATCG
TGAAAAAGACCGAGGTGCAGACAGGCGGCTTCAGCAAAGAGTCTATCAGGCCCAAGAGGAACAGCGATAA
GCTGATCGCCAGAAAGAAGGACTGGGACCCTAAGAAGTACGGCGGCTTCGTCAGCCCCACCGTGGCCTAT
TCTGTGCTGGTGGTGGCCAAAGTGGAAAAGGGCAAGTCCAAGAAACTGAAGAGTGTGAAAGAGCTGCTGG
GGATCACCATCATGGAAAGAAGCAGCTTCGAGAAGAATCCCATCGACTTTCTGGAAGCCAAGGGCTACAA
AGAAGTGAAAAAGGACCTGATCATCAAGCTGCCTAAGTACTCCCTGTTCGAGCTGGAAAACGGCCGGAAG
AGAATGCTGGCCTCTGCCAGATTCCTGCAGAAGGGAAACGAACTGGCCCTGCCCTCCAAATATGTGAACT
TCCTGTACCTGGCCAGCCACTATGAGAAGCTGAAGGGCTCCCCCGAGGATAATGAGCAGAAACAGCTGTT
TGTGGAACAGCACAAGCACTACCTGGACGAGATCATCGAGCAGATCAGCGAGTTCTCCAAGAGAGTGATC
CTGGCCGACGCTAATCTGGACAAAGTGCTGTCCGCCTACAACAAGCACCGGGATAAGCCCATCAGAGAGC
AGGCCGAGAATATCATCCACCTGTTTACCCTGACCAATCTGGGAGCCCCTAGGGCCTTCAAGTACTTTGA
CACCACCATCGACCGGAAGGTGTACAGGAGCACCAAAGAGGTGCTGGACGCCACCCTGATCCACCAGAGC
ATCACCGGCCTGTACGAGACACGGATCGACCTGTCTCAGCTGGGAGGTGACTCTGGAGGATCTAGCGGAG
GATCCTCTGGCAGCGAGACACCAGGAACAAGCGAGTCAGCAACACCAGAGAGCAGCGGCGGCAGCAGCGG
CGGCAGCATGGCCGGAGCACAGGATTTTGTCCCACATACTGCCGATCTGGCTGAGCTGGCTGCCGCCGCT
GGAGAGTGTAGAGGATGCGGGCTGTACCGGGATGCCACACAGGCCGTGTTCGGAGCAGGCGGCAGGAGCG
CCCGCATCATGATGATCGGCGAGCAGCCAGGCGATAAGGAGGACCTGGCCGGCCTGCCATTTGTGGGACC
AGCAGGCCGGCTGCTGGACAGAGCCCTGGAGGCCGCCGACATCGATAGGGACGCCCTGTACGTGACCAAC
GCCGTGAAGCACTTCAAGTTTACACGCGCCGCAGGAGGCAAGAGGAGAATCCACAAGACCCCCTCTCGGA
CAGAGGTGGTGGCCTGCAGACCTTGGCTGATCGCCGAGATGACCAGCGTGGAGCCAGATGTGGTGGTGCT
GCTGGGAGCAACAGCAGCAAAGGCCCTGCTGGGCAATGACTTCAGGGTGACCCAGCACAGGGGAGAGGTG
CTGCACGTGGACGATGTGCCAGGCGATCCTGCCCTGGTGGCAACCGTGCACCCTAGCTCCCTGCTGAGAG
GCCCAAAGGAGGAGCGGGAATCCGCCTTCGCTGGGCTGGTGGACGACCTGAGAGTGGCTGCCGATGTGAG
ACCTAAAAGAACCGCCGACGGCAGCGAATTCGAGCCCAAGAAGAAGAGGAAAGTCTAACCGGTCATCATC
ACCATCACCATTGAGTTTAAACCCGCTGATCAGCCTCGACTGTGCCTTCTAGTTGCCAGCCATCTGTTGT
TTGCCCCTCCCCCGTGCCTTCCTTGACCCTGGAAGGTGCCACTCCCACTGTCCTTTCCTAATAAAATGAG
GAAATTGCATCGCATTGTCTGAGTAGGTGTCATTCTATTCTGGGGGGTGGGGTGGGGCAGGACAGCAAGG
GGGAGGATTGGGAAGACAATAGCAGGCATGCTGGGGATGCGGTGGGCTCTATGGCTTCTGAGGCGGAAAG
AACCAGCTGGGGCTCGATACCGTCGACCTCTAGCTAGAGCTTGGCGTAATCATGGTCATAGCTGTTTCCT
GTGTGAAATTGTTATCCGCTCACAATTCCACACAACATACGAGCCGGAAGCATAAAGTGTAAAGCCTAGG
GTGCCTAATGAGTGAGCTAACTCACATTAATTGCGTTGCGCTCACTGCCCGCTTTCCAGTCGGGAAACCT
GTCGTGCCAGCTGCATTAATGAATCGGCCAACGCGCGGGAAGAGGCGGTTTGCGTATTGGGCGCTCTTCC
GCTTCCTCGCTCACTGACTCGCTGCGCTCGGTCGTTCGGCTGCGGCGAGCGGTATCAGCTCACTCAAAGG
CGGTAATACGGTTATCCACAGAATCAGGGGATAACGCAGGAAAGAACATGTGAGCAAAAGGCCAGCAAAA
GGCCAGGAACCGTAAAAAGGCCGCGTTGCTGGCGTTTTTCCATAGGCTCCGCCCCCCTGACGAGCATCAC
AAAAATCGACGCTCAAGTCAGAGGTGGCGAAACCCGACAGGACTATAAAGATACCAGGCGTTTCCCCCTG
GAAGCTCCCTCGTGCGCTCTCCTGTTCCGACCCTGCCGCTTACCGGATACCTGTCCGCCTTTCTCCCTTC
GGGAAGCGTGGCGCTTTCTCATAGCTCACGCTGTAGGTATCTCAGTTCGGTGTAGGTCGTTCGCTCCAAG
CTGGGCTGTGTGCACGAACCCCCCGTTCAGCCCGACCGCTGCGCCTTATCCGGTAACTATCGTCTTGAGT
CCAACCCGGTAAGACACGACTTATCGCCACTGGCAGCAGCCACTGGTAACAGGATTAGCAGAGCGAGGTA
TGTAGGCGGTGCTACAGAGTTCTTGAAGTGGTGGCCTAACTACGGCTACACTAGAAGAACAGTATTTGGT
ATCTGCGCTCTGCTGAAGCCAGTTACCTTCGGAAAAAGAGTTGGTAGCTCTTGATCCGGCAAACAAACCA
CCGCTGGTAGCGGTGGTTTTTTTGTTTGCAAGCAGCAGATTACGCGCAGAAAAAAAGGATCTCAAGAAGA
TCCTTTGATCTTTTCTACGGGGTCTGACACTCAGTGGAACGAAAACTCACGTTAAGGGATTTTGGTCATG
AGATTATCAAAAAGGATCTTCACCTAGATCCTTTTAAATTAAAAATGAAGTTTTAAATCAATCTAAAGTA
TATATGAGTAAACTTGGTCTGACAGTTACCAATGCTTAATCAGTGAGGCACCTATCTCAGCGATCTGTCT
ATTTCGTTCATCCATAGTTGCCTGACTCCCCGTCGTGTAGATAACTACGATACGGGAGGGCTTACCATCT
GGCCCCAGTGCTGCAATGATACCGCGAGACCCACGCTCACCGGCTCCAGATTTATCAGCAATAAACCAGC
CAGCCGGAAGGGCCGAGCGCAGAAGTGGTCCTGCAACTTTATCCGCCTCCATCCAGTCTATTAATTGTTG
CCGGGAAGCTAGAGTAAGTAGTTCGCCAGTTAATAGTTTGCGCAACGTTGTTGCCATTGCTACAGGCATC
GTGGTGTCACGCTCGTCGTTTGGTATGGCTTCATTCAGCTCCGGTTCCCAACGATCAAGGCGAGTTACAT
GATCCCCCATGTTGTGCAAAAAAGCGGTTAGCTCCTTCGGTCCTCCGATCGTTGTCAGAAGTAAGTTGGC
CGCAGTGTTATCACTCATGGTTATGGCAGCACTGCATAATTCTCTTACTGTCATGCCATCCGTAAGATGC
TTTTCTGTGACTGGTGAGTACTCAACCAAGTCATTCTGAGAATAGTGTATGCGGCGACCGAGTTGCTCTT
GCCCGGCGTCAATACGGGATAATACCGCGCCACATAGCAGAACTTTAAAAGTGCTCATCATTGGAAAACG
TTCTTCGGGGCGAAAACTCTCAAGGATCTTACCGCTGTTGAGATCCAGTTCGATGTAACCCACTCGTGCA
CCCAACTGATCTTCAGCATCTTTTACTTTCACCAGCGTTTCTGGGTGAGCAAAAACAGGAAGGCAAAATG
CCGCAAAAAAGGGAATAAGGGCGACACGGAAATGTTGAATACTCATACTCTTCCTTTTTCAATATTATTG
AAGCATTTATCAGGGTTATTGTCTCATGAGCGGATACATATTTGAATGTATTTAGAAAAATAAACAAATA
GGGGTTCCGCGCACATTTCCCCGAAAAGTGCCACCTGACGTCGACGGATCGGGAGATCGATCTCCCGATC
CCCTAGGGTCGACTCTCAGTACAATCTGCTCTGATGCCGCATAGTTAAGCCAGTATCTGCTCCCTGCTTG
TGTGTTGGAGGTCGCTGAGTAGTGCGCGAGCAAAATTTAAGCTACAACAAGGCAAGGCTTGACCGACAAT
TGCATGAAGAATCTGCTTAGGGTTAGGCGTTTTGCGCTGCTTCGCGATGTACGGGCCAGATATACGCGTT
